>Addgene plasmid #83481 | pCW-Cas9-Blast | addgene full sequence | sequence record 335118 | Addgene NGS Result
AATTCTCGACCTCGAGACAAATGGCAGTATTCATCCACAATTTTAAAAGAAAAGGGGGGATTGGGGGGTA
CAGTGCAGGGGAAAGAATAGTAGACATAATAGCAACAGACATACAAACTAAAGAATTACAAAAACAAATT
ACAAAAATTCAAAATTTTCGGGTTTATTACAGGGACAGCAGAGATCCACTTTGGCCGCGAATCGATATGT
CGAGTTTACTCCCTATCAGTGATAGAGAACGTATGTCGAGTTTACTCCCTATCAGTGATAGAGAACGATG
TCGAGTTTACTCCCTATCAGTGATAGAGAACGTATGTCGAGTTTACTCCCTATCAGTGATAGAGAACGTA
TGTCGAGTTTACTCCCTATCAGTGATAGAGAACGTATGTCGAGTTTATCCCTATCAGTGATAGAGAACGT
ATGTCGAGTTTACTCCCTATCAGTGATAGAGAACGTATGTCGAGGTAGGCGTGTACGGTGGGAGGCCTAT
ATAAGCAGAGCTCGTTTAGTGAACCGTCAGATCGCCTGGAGAATTGGCTAGCGCCACCATGGACTATAAG
GACCACGACGGAGACTACAAGGATCATGATATTGATTACAAAGACGATGACGATAAGATGGCCCCAAAGA
AGAAGCGGAAGGTCGGTATCCACGGAGTCCCAGCAGCCGACAAGAAGTACAGCATCGGCCTGGACATCGG
CACCAACTCTGTGGGCTGGGCCGTGATCACCGACGAGTACAAGGTGCCCAGCAAGAAATTCAAGGTGCTG
GGCAACACCGACCGGCACAGCATCAAGAAGAACCTGATCGGAGCCCTGCTGTTCGACAGCGGCGAAACAG
CCGAGGCCACCCGGCTGAAGAGAACCGCCAGAAGAAGATACACCAGACGGAAGAACCGGATCTGCTATCT
GCAAGAGATCTTCAGCAACGAGATGGCCAAGGTGGACGACAGCTTCTTCCACAGACTGGAAGAGTCCTTC
CTGGTGGAAGAGGATAAGAAGCACGAGCGGCACCCCATCTTCGGCAACATCGTGGACGAGGTGGCCTACC
ACGAGAAGTACCCCACCATCTACCACCTGAGAAAGAAACTGGTGGACAGCACCGACAAGGCCGACCTGCG
GCTGATCTATCTGGCCCTGGCCCACATGATCAAGTTCCGGGGCCACTTCCTGATCGAGGGCGACCTGAAC
CCCGACAACAGCGACGTGGACAAGCTGTTCATCCAGCTGGTGCAGACCTACAACCAGCTGTTCGAGGAAA
ACCCCATCAACGCCAGCGGCGTGGACGCCAAGGCCATCCTGTCTGCCAGACTGAGCAAGAGCAGACGGCT
GGAAAATCTGATCGCCCAGCTGCCCGGCGAGAAGAAGAATGGCCTGTTCGGAAACCTGATTGCCCTGAGC
CTGGGCCTGACCCCCAACTTCAAGAGCAACTTCGACCTGGCCGAGGATGCCAAACTGCAGCTGAGCAAGG
ACACCTACGACGACGACCTGGACAACCTGCTGGCCCAGATCGGCGACCAGTACGCCGACCTGTTTCTGGC
CGCCAAGAACCTGTCCGACGCCATCCTGCTGAGCGACATCCTGAGAGTGAACACCGAGATCACCAAGGCC
CCCCTGAGCGCCTCTATGATCAAGAGATACGACGAGCACCACCAGGACCTGACCCTGCTGAAAGCTCTCG
TGCGGCAGCAGCTGCCTGAGAAGTACAAAGAGATTTTCTTCGACCAGAGCAAGAACGGCTACGCCGGCTA
CATTGACGGCGGAGCCAGCCAGGAAGAGTTCTACAAGTTCATCAAGCCCATCCTGGAAAAGATGGACGGC
ACCGAGGAACTGCTCGTGAAGCTGAACAGAGAGGACCTGCTGCGGAAGCAGCGGACCTTCGACAACGGCA
GCATCCCCCACCAGATCCACCTGGGAGAGCTGCACGCCATTCTGCGGCGGCAGGAAGATTTTTACCCATT
CCTGAAGGACAACCGGGAAAAGATCGAGAAGATCCTGACCTTCCGCATCCCCTACTACGTGGGCCCTCTG
GCCAGGGGAAACAGCAGATTCGCCTGGATGACCAGAAAGAGCGAGGAAACCATCACCCCCTGGAACTTCG
AGGAAGTGGTGGACAAGGGCGCTTCCGCCCAGAGCTTCATCGAGCGGATGACCAACTTCGATAAGAACCT
GCCCAACGAGAAGGTGCTGCCCAAGCACAGCCTGCTGTACGAGTACTTCACCGTGTATAACGAGCTGACC
AAAGTGAAATACGTGACCGAGGGAATGAGAAAGCCCGCCTTCCTGAGCGGCGAGCAGAAAAAGGCCATCG
TGGACCTGCTGTTCAAGACCAACCGGAAAGTGACCGTGAAGCAGCTGAAAGAGGACTACTTCAAGAAAAT
CGAGTGCTTCGACTCCGTGGAAATCTCCGGCGTGGAAGATCGGTTCAACGCCTCCCTGGGCACATACCAC
GATCTGCTGAAAATTATCAAGGACAAGGACTTCCTGGACAATGAGGAAAACGAGGACATTCTGGAAGATA
TCGTGCTGACCCTGACACTGTTTGAGGACAGAGAGATGATCGAGGAACGGCTGAAAACCTATGCCCACCT
GTTCGACGACAAAGTGATGAAGCAGCTGAAGCGGCGGAGATACACCGGCTGGGGCAGGCTGAGCCGGAAG
CTGATCAACGGCATCCGGGACAAGCAGTCCGGCAAGACAATCCTGGATTTCCTGAAGTCCGACGGCTTCG
CCAACAGAAACTTCATGCAGCTGATCCACGACGACAGCCTGACCTTTAAAGAGGACATCCAGAAAGCCCA
GGTGTCCGGCCAGGGCGATAGCCTGCACGAGCACATTGCCAATCTGGCCGGCAGCCCCGCCATTAAGAAG
GGCATCCTGCAGACAGTGAAGGTGGTGGACGAGCTCGTGAAAGTGATGGGCCGGCACAAGCCCGAGAACA
TCGTGATCGAAATGGCCAGAGAGAACCAGACCACCCAGAAGGGACAGAAGAACAGCCGCGAGAGAATGAA
GCGGATCGAAGAGGGCATCAAAGAGCTGGGCAGCCAGATCCTGAAAGAACACCCCGTGGAAAACACCCAG
CTGCAGAACGAGAAGCTGTACCTGTACTACCTGCAGAATGGGCGGGATATGTACGTGGACCAGGAACTGG
ACATCAACCGGCTGTCCGACTACGATGTGGACCATATCGTGCCTCAGAGCTTTCTGAAGGACGACTCCAT
CGACAACAAGGTGCTGACCAGAAGCGACAAGAACCGGGGCAAGAGCGACAACGTGCCCTCCGAAGAGGTC
GTGAAGAAGATGAAGAACTACTGGCGGCAGCTGCTGAACGCCAAGCTGATTACCCAGAGAAAGTTCGACA
ATCTGACCAAGGCCGAGAGAGGCGGCCTGAGCGAACTGGATAAGGCCGGCTTCATCAAGAGACAGCTGGT
GGAAACCCGGCAGATCACAAAGCACGTGGCACAGATCCTGGACTCCCGGATGAACACTAAGTACGACGAG
AATGACAAGCTGATCCGGGAAGTGAAAGTGATCACCCTGAAGTCCAAGCTGGTGTCCGATTTCCGGAAGG
ATTTCCAGTTTTACAAAGTGCGCGAGATCAACAACTACCACCACGCCCACGACGCCTACCTGAACGCCGT
CGTGGGAACCGCCCTGATCAAAAAGTACCCTAAGCTGGAAAGCGAGTTCGTGTACGGCGACTACAAGGTG
TACGACGTGCGGAAGATGATCGCCAAGAGCGAGCAGGAAATCGGCAAGGCTACCGCCAAGTACTTCTTCT
ACAGCAACATCATGAACTTTTTCAAGACCGAGATTACCCTGGCCAACGGCGAGATCCGGAAGCGGCCTCT
GATCGAGACAAACGGCGAAACCGGGGAGATCGTGTGGGATAAGGGCCGGGATTTTGCCACCGTGCGGAAA
GTGCTGAGCATGCCCCAAGTGAATATCGTGAAAAAGACCGAGGTGCAGACAGGCGGCTTCAGCAAAGAGT
CTATCCTGCCCAAGAGGAACAGCGATAAGCTGATCGCCAGAAAGAAGGACTGGGACCCTAAGAAGTACGG
CGGCTTCGACAGCCCCACCGTGGCCTATTCTGTGCTGGTGGTGGCCAAAGTGGAAAAGGGCAAGTCCAAG
AAACTGAAGAGTGTGAAAGAGCTGCTGGGGATCACCATCATGGAAAGAAGCAGCTTCGAGAAGAATCCCA
TCGACTTTCTGGAAGCCAAGGGCTACAAAGAAGTGAAAAAGGACCTGATCATCAAGCTGCCTAAGTACTC
CCTGTTCGAGCTGGAAAACGGCCGGAAGAGAATGCTGGCCTCTGCCGGCGAACTGCAGAAGGGAAACGAA
CTGGCCCTGCCCTCCAAATATGTGAACTTCCTGTACCTGGCCAGCCACTATGAGAAGCTGAAGGGCTCCC
CCGAGGATAATGAGCAGAAACAGCTGTTTGTGGAACAGCACAAGCACTACCTGGACGAGATCATCGAGCA
GATCAGCGAGTTCTCCAAGAGAGTGATCCTGGCCGACGCTAATCTGGACAAAGTGCTGTCCGCCTACAAC
AAGCACCGGGATAAGCCCATCAGAGAGCAGGCCGAGAATATCATCCACCTGTTTACCCTGACCAATCTGG
GAGCCCCTGCCGCCTTCAAGTACTTTGACACCACCATCGACCGGAAGAGGTACACCAGCACCAAAGAGGT
GCTGGACGCCACCCTGATCCACCAGAGCATCACCGGCCTGTACGAGACACGGATCGACCTGTCTCAGCTG
GGAGGCGACAAAAGGCCGGCGGCCACGAAAAAGGCCGGCCAGGCAAAAAAGAAAAAGTAAGGATCCGGGG
TTGGGGTTGCGCCTTTTCCAAGGCAGCCCTGGGTTTGCGCAGGGACGCGGCTGCTCTGGGCGTGGTTCCG
GGAAACGCAGCGGCGCCGACCCTGGGTCTCGCACATTCTTCACGTCCGTTCGCAGCGTCACCCGGATCTT
CGCCGCTACCCTTGTGGGCCCCCCGGCGACGCTTCCTGCTCCGCCCCTAAGTCGGGAAGGTTCCTTGCGG
TTCGCGGCGTGCCGGACGTGACAAACGGAAGCCGCACGTCTCACTAGTACCCTCGCAGACGGACAGCGCC
AGGGAGCAATGGCAGCGCGCCGACCGCGATGGGCTGTGGCCAATAGCGGCTGCTCAGCAGGGCGCGCCGA
GAGCAGCGGCCGGGAAGGGGCGGTGCGGGAGGCGGGGTGTGGGGCGGTAGTGTGGGCCCTGTTCCTGCCC
GCGCGGTGTTCCGCATTCTGCAAGCCTCCGGAGCGCACGTCGGCAGTCGGCTCCCTCGTTGACCGAATCA
CCGACCTCTCTCCCCAGCAATTCACCATGGCCAAGCCTTTGTCTCAAGAAGAATCCACCCTCATTGAAAG
AGCAACGGCTACAATCAACAGCATCCCCATCTCTGAAGACTACAGCGTCGCCAGCGCAGCTCTCTCTAGC
GACGGCCGCATCTTCACTGGTGTCAATGTATATCATTTTACTGGGGGACCTTGTGCAGAACTCGTGGTGC
TGGGCACTGCTGCTGCTGCGGCAGCTGGCAACCTGACTTGTATCGTCGCGATCGGAAATGAGAACAGGGG
CATCTTGAGCCCCTGCGGACGGTGCCGACAGGTGCTTCTCGATCTGCATCCTGGGATCAAAGCCATAGTG
AAGGACAGTGATGGACAGCCGACGGCAGTTGGGATTCGTGAATTGCTGCCCTCTGGTTATGTGTGGGAGG
GCGAAGGTAGAGGTTCTCTCCTCACTTGTGGTGATGTTGAAGAAAACCCTGGTCCAATGTCTAGACTGGA
CAAGAGCAAAGTCATAAACGGAGCTCTGGAATTACTCAATGGTGTCGGTATCGAAGGCCTGACGACAAGG
AAACTCGCTCAAAAGCTGGGAGTTGAGCAGCCTACCCTGTACTGGCACGTGAAGAACAAGCGGGCCCTGC
TCGATGCCCTGCCAATCGAGATGCTGGACAGGCATCATACCCACTTCTGCCCCCTGGAAGGCGAGTCATG
GCAAGACTTTCTGCGGAACAACGCCAAGTCATACCGCTGTGCTCTCCTCTCACATCGCGACGGGGCTAAA
GTGCATCTCGGCACCCGCCCAACAGAGAAACAGTACGAAACCCTGGAAAATCAGCTCGCGTTCCTGTGTC
AGCAAGGCTTCTCCCTGGAGAACGCACTGTACGCTCTGTCCGCCGTGGGCCACTTTACACTGGGCTGCGT
ATTGGAGGAACAGGAGCATCAAGTAGCAAAAGAGGAAAGAGAGACACCTACCACCGATTCTATGCCCCCA
CTTCTGAGACAAGCAATTGAGCTGTTCGACCGGCAGGGAGCCGAACCTGCCTTCCTTTTCGGCCTGGAAC
TAATCATATGTGGCCTGGAGAAACAGCTAAAGTGCGAAAGCGGCGGGCCGACCGACGCCCTTGACGATTT
TGACTTAGACATGCTCCCAGCCGATGCCCTTGACGACTTTGACCTTGATATGCTGCCTGCTGACGCTCTT
GACGATTTTGACCTTGACATGCTCCCCGGGTAACTAAGTAAGGATCGATCCAAGATATCGTATTCTTAAC
TATGTTGCTCCTTTTACGCTATGTGGATACGCTGCTTTAATGCCTTTGTATCATGCTATTGCTTCCCGTA
TGGCTTTCATTTTCTCCTCCTTGTATAAATCCTGGTTGCTGTCTCTTTATGAGGAGTTGTGGCCCGTTGT
CAGGCAACGTGGCGTGGTGTGCACTGTGTTTGCTGACGCAACCCCCACTGGTTGGGGCATTGCCACCACC
TGTCAGCTCCTTTCCGGGACTTTCGCTTTCCCCCTCCCTATTGCCACGGCGGAACTCATCGCCGCCTGCC
TTGCCCGCTGCTGGACAGGGGCTCGGCTGTTGGGCACTGACAATTCCGTGGTGTTGTCGGGGAAGCTGAC
GTCCTTTCCATGGCTGCTCGCCTGTGTTGCCACCTGGATTCTGCGCGGGACGTCCTTCTGCTACGTCCCT
TCGGCCCTCAATCCAGCGGACCTTCCTTCCCGCGGCCTGCTGCCGGCTCTGCGGCCTCTTCCGCGTCTTC
GCCTTCGCCCTCAGACGAGTCGGATCTCCCTTTGGGCCGCCTCCCCGCCTGTTTCGCCTCGGCGTCCGGA
CTAGAGGTACCTTTAAGACCAATGACTTACAAGGCAGCTGTAGATCTTAGCCACTTTTTAAAAGAAAAGG
GGGGACTGGAAGGGCTAATTCACTCCCAACGAAGACAAGATCTGCTTTTTGCTTGTACTGGGTCTCTCTG
GTTAGACCAGATCTGAGCCTGGGAGCTCTCTGGCTAACTAGGGAACCCACTGCTTAAGCCTCAATAAAGC
TTGCCTTGAGTGCTTCAAGTAGTGTGTGCCCGTCTGTTGTGTGACTCTGGTAACTAGAGATCCCTCAGAC
CCTTTTAGTCAGTGTGGAAAATCTCTAGCAGTAGTAGTTCATGTCATCTTATTATTCAGTATTTATAACT
TGCAAAGAAATGAATATCAGAGAGTGAGAGGAACTTGTTTATTGCAGCTTATAATGGTTACAAATAAAGC
AATAGCATCACAAATTTCACAAATAAAGCATTTTTTTCACTGCATTCTAGTTGTGGTTTGTCCAAACTCA
TCAATGTATCTTATCATGTCTGGCTCTAGCTATCCCGCCCCTAACTCCGCCCATCCCGCCCCTAACTCCG
CCCAGTTCCGCCCATTCTCCGCCCCATGGCTGACTAATTTTTTTTATTTATGCAGAGGCCGAGGCCGCCT
CGGCCTCTGAGCTATTCCAGAAGTAGTGAGGAGGCTTTTTTGGAGGCCTTTCAAATATGTATCCGCTCAT
GAGACAATAACCCTGATAAATGCTTCAATAATATTGAAAAAGGAAGAGTATGAGTATTCAACATTTCCGT
GTCGCCCTTATTCCCTTTTTTGCGGCATTTTGCCTTCCTGTTTTTGCTCACCCAGAAACGCTGGTGAAAG
TAAAAGATGCTGAAGATCAGTTGGGTGCACGAGTGGGTTACATCGAACTGGATCTCAACAGCGGTAAGAT
CCTTGAGAGTTTTCGCCCCGAAGAACGTTTTCCAATGATGAGCACTTTTAAAGTTCTGCTATGTGGCGCG
GTATTATCCCGTATTGACGCCGGGCAAGAGCAACTCGGTCGCCGCATACACTATTCTCAGAATGACTTGG
TTGAGTACTCACCAGTCACAGAAAAGCATCTTACGGATGGCATGACAGTAAGAGAATTATGCAGTGCTGC
CATAACCATGAGTGATAACACTGCGGCCAACTTACTTCTGACAACGATCGGAGGACCGAAGGAGCTAACC
GCTTTTTTGCACAACATGGGGGATCATGTAACTCGCCTTGATCGTTGGGAACCGGAGCTGAATGAAGCCA
TACCAAACGACGAGCGTGACACCACGATGCCTGTAGCAATGGCAACAACGTTGCGCAAACTATTAACTGG
CGAACTACTTACTCTAGCTTCCCGGCAACAATTAATAGACTGGATGGAGGCGGATAAAGTTGCAGGACCA
CTTCTGCGCTCGGCCCTTCCGGCTGGCTGGTTTATTGCTGATAAATCTGGAGCCGGTGAGCGTGGGTCTC
GCGGTATCATTGCAGCACTGGGGCCAGATGGTAAGCCCTCCCGTATCGTAGTTATCTACACGACGGGGAG
TCAGGCAACTATGGATGAACGAAATAGACAGATCGCTGAGATAGGTGCCTCACTGATTAAGCATTGGTAA
CTGTCAGACCAAGTTTACTCATATATACTTTAGATTGATTTAAAACTTCATTTTTAATTTAAAAGGATCT
AGGTGAAGATCCTTTTTGATAATCTCATGACCAAAATCCCTTAACGTGAGTTTTCGTTCCACTGAGCGTC
AGACCCCGTAGAAAAGATCAAAGGATCTTCTTGAGATCCTTTTTTTCTGCGCGTAATCTGCTGCTTGCAA
ACAAAAAAACCACCGCTACCAGCGGTGGTTTGTTTGCCGGATCAAGAGCTACCAACTCTTTTTCCGAAGG
TAACTGGCTTCAGCAGAGCGCAGATACCAAATACTGTTCTTCTAGTGTAGCCGTAGTTAGGCCACCACTT
CAAGAACTCTGTAGCACCGCCTACATACCTCGCTCTGCTAATCCTGTTACCAGTGGCTGCTGCCAGTGGC
GATAAGTCGTGTCTTACCGGGTTGGACTCAAGACGATAGTTACCGGATAAGGCGCAGCGGTCGGGCTGAA
CGGGGGGTTCGTGCACACAGCCCAGCTTGGAGCGAACGACCTACACCGAACTGAGATACCTACAGCGTGA
GCTATGAGAAAGCGCCACGCTTCCCGAAGGGAGAAAGGCGGACAGGTATCCGGTAAGCGGCAGGGTCGGA
ACAGGAGAGCGCACGAGGGAGCTTCCAGGGGGAAACGCCTGGTATCTTTATAGTCCTGTCGGGTTTCGCC
ACCTCTGACTTGAGCGTCGATTTTTGTGATGCTCGTCAGGGGGGCGGAGCCTATGGAAAAACGCCAGCAA
CGCGGCCTTTTTACGGTTCCTGGCCTTTTGCTGGCCTTTTGCTCACATGTTCTTTCCTGCGTTATCCCCT
GATTCTGTGGATAACCGTATTACCGCCTTTGAGTGAGCTGATACCGCTCGCCGCAGCCGAACGACCGAGC
GCAGCGAGTCAGTGAGCGAGGAAGCGGAAGAGCGCCCAATACGCAAACCGCCTCTCCCCGCGCGTTGGCC
GATTCATTAATGCAGCTGGCACGACAGGTTTCCCGACTGGAAAGCGGGCAGTGAGCGCAACGCAATTAAT
GTGAGTTAGCTCACTCATTAGGCACCCCAGGCTTTACACTTTATGCTTCCGGCTCGTATGTTGTGTGGAA
TTGTGAGCGGATAACAATTTCACACAGGAAACAGCTATGACCATGATTACGCCAAGCGCGCAATTAACCC
TCACTAAAGGGAACAAAAGCTGGAGCTGCAAGCTTAATGTAGTCTTATGCAATACTCTTGTAGTCTTGCA
ACATGGTAACGATGAGTTAGCAACATGCCTTACAAGGAGAGAAAAAGCACCGTGCATGCCGATTGGTGGA
AGTAAGGTGGTACGATCGTGCCTTATTAGGAAGGCAACAGACGGGTCTGACATGGATTGGACGAACCACT
GAATTGCCGCATTGCAGAGATATTGTATTTAAGTGCCTAGCTCGATACATAAACGGGTCTCTCTGGTTAG
ACCAGATCTGAGCCTGGGAGCTCTCTGGCTAACTAGGGAACCCACTGCTTAAGCCTCAATAAAGCTTGCC
TTGAGTGCTTCAAGTAGTGTGTGCCCGTCTGTTGTGTGACTCTGGTAACTAGAGATCCCTCAGACCCTTT
TAGTCAGTGTGGAAAATCTCTAGCAGTGGCGCCCGAACAGGGACTTGAAAGCGAAAGGGAAACCAGAGGA
GCTCTCTCGACGCAGGACTCGGCTTGCTGAAGCGCGCACGGCAAGAGGCGAGGGGCGGCGACTGGTGAGT
ACGCCAAAAATTTTGACTAGCGGAGGCTAGAAGGAGAGAGATGGGTGCGAGAGCGTCAGTATTAAGCGGG
GGAGAATTAGATCGCGATGGGAAAAAATTCGGTTAAGGCCAGGGGGAAAGAAAAAATATAAATTAAAACA
TATAGTATGGGCAAGCAGGGAGCTAGAACGATTCGCAGTTAATCCTGGCCTGTTAGAAACATCAGAAGGC
TGTAGACAAATACTGGGACAGCTACAACCATCCCTTCAGACAGGATCAGAAGAACTTAGATCATTATATA
ATACAGTAGCAACCCTCTATTGTGTGCATCAAAGGATAGAGATAAAAGACACCAAGGAAGCTTTAGACAA
GATAGAGGAAGAGCAAAACAAAAGTAAGACCACCGCACAGCAAGCGGCCGCTGATCTTCAGACCTGGAGG
AGGAGATATGAGGGACAATTGGAGAAGTGAATTATATAAATATAAAGTAGTAAAAATTGAACCATTAGGA
GTAGCACCCACCAAGGCAAAGAGAAGAGTGGTGCAGAGAGAAAAAAGAGCAGTGGGAATAGGAGCTTTGT
TCCTTGGGTTCTTGGGAGCAGCAGGAAGCACTATGGGCGCAGCGTCAATGACGCTGACGGTACAGGCCAG
ACAATTATTGTCTGGTATAGTGCAGCAGCAGAACAATTTGCTGAGGGCTATTGAGGCGCAACAGCATCTG
TTGCAACTCACAGTCTGGGGCATCAAGCAGCTCCAGGCAAGAATCCTGGCTGTGGAAAGATACCTAAAGG
ATCAACAGCTCCTGGGGATTTGGGGTTGCTCTGGAAAACTCATTTGCACCACTGCTGTGCCTTGGAATGC
TAGTTGGAGTAATAAATCTCTGGAACAGATTTGGAATCACACGACCTGGATGGAGTGGGACAGAGAAATT
AACAATTACACAAGCTTAATACACTCCTTAATTGAAGAATCGCAAAACCAGCAAGAAAAGAATGAACAAG
AATTATTGGAATTAGATAAATGGGCAAGTTTGTGGAATTGGTTTAACATAACAAATTGGCTGTGGTATAT
AAAATTATTCATAATGATAGTAGGAGGCTTGGTAGGTTTAAGAATAGTTTTTGCTGTACTTTCTATAGTG
AATAGAGTTAGGCAGGGATATTCACCATTATCGTTTCAGACCCACCTCCCAACCCCGAGGGGAC
Features (pLannotate 1.2.2; 28 found; start..end, strand, type, name):
     41..158     +  misc_feature   cPPT/CTS: central polypurine tract and central termination sequence of HIV-1
    212..526     +  promoter       tight TRE promoter: Tet-responsive promoter PTight, consisting of seven tet operator sequences followed by the minimal CMV promoter
    669..2270    +  CDS            Cas9(N): N-terminal portion of Streptococcus pyogenes Cas9 (Zetsche et al., 2015)
   2271..4769    +  CDS            Cas9(C): C-terminal portion of Streptococcus pyogenes Cas9 (Zetsche et al., 2015)
   4770..4817    +  CDS            nucleoplasmin NLS: bipartite nuclear localization signal from nucleoplasmin
   4827..5337    +  promoter       hPGK promoter: human phosphoglycerate kinase 1 promoter
   5347..5742    +  CDS            BSD: blasticidin S deaminase; Aspergillus terreus BSD; confers resistance to blasticidin
   5797..6494    +  CDS            rtTA3 (fragment): reverse tetracycline transactivator 3 activates expression from Tet-responsive promoters in the presence of doxycycline
   6424..6534    +  CDS            VP48: 3 tandem repeats of the minimal activation domain of herpes simplex virus VP16 (Cheng et al., 2013)
   6570..7118    +  misc_feature   WPRE (fragment): woodchuck hepatitis virus posttranscriptional regulatory element
   7144..7215    +  CDS            nef (fragment): NEF_HV1Z2 - Experimental evidence at protein level: Swiss-Prot protein existence level 1. Extracellular Nef protein targets CD4(+) T-lymphocytes for apoptosis by interacting with CXCR4 surface receptors. From Human immunodeficiency virus type 1 group M subtype D (isolate Z2/CDC-Z34) (HIV-1).
   7217..7450    +  LTR            3' LTR (ΔU3): self-inactivating 3' long terminal repeat (LTR) from HIV-1
   7522..7643    +  polyA_signal   SV40 poly(A) signal: SV40 polyadenylation signal
   7683..7818    +  rep_origin     SV40 ori: SV40 origin of replication
   7826..7889    +  promoter       AmpR promoter: bla
   7890..8750    +  CDS            AmpR: β-lactamase; bla; confers resistance to ampicillin, carbenicillin, and related antibiotics
   8921..9509    +  rep_origin     ori: high-copy-number ColE1/pMB1/pBR322/pUC origin of replication
   9692..9784    +  CDS            lacI (fragment): lac repressor; lacI; The lac repressor binds to the lac operator to inhibit transcription in E. coli. This inhibition can be relieved by adding lactose or isopropyl-β-D-thiogalactopyranoside (IPTG).
   9797..9818    +  protein_bind   CAP binding site: CAP binding activates transcription in the presence of cAMP. E. coli catabolite activator protein
   9833..9863    +  promoter       lac promoter: promoter for the E. coli lac operon
   9867..9889    +  protein_bind   lac operator (fragment): The lac repressor binds to the lac operator to inhibit transcription in E. coli. This inhibition can be relieved by adding lactose or isopropyl-β-D-thiogalactopyranoside (IPTG). lac repressor encoded by lacI
   9932..9950    +  promoter       T3 promoter: promoter for bacteriophage T3 RNA polymerase
   9978..10204   +  promoter       RSV promoter: Rous sarcoma virus enhancer/promoter
  10205..10385   +  LTR            5' LTR (truncated): truncated 5' long terminal repeat (LTR) from HIV-1
  10432..10557   +  misc_feature   HIV-1 Ψ: packaging signal of human immunodeficiency virus type 1
  10541..10904   +  CDS            HIV-1 gag (fragment): gag protein from human immunodeficiency virus 1; gag
  11050..11283   +  misc_feature   RRE: The Rev response element (RRE) of HIV-1 allows for Rev-dependent mRNA export from the nucleus to the cytoplasm.
  11660..11684   +  CDS            Rev (fragment): human immunodeficiency virus 1 (HIV-1) Rev protein; rev; enhances nuclear export of unspliced and incompletely spliced viral mRNAs
