[The description below was written by a language model from this plasmid's Addgene catalogue record and pLannotate feature annotations shown in this document.]
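Description:
pCW-Cas9-Blast is a self-inactivating HIV-1-based lentiviral vector for doxycycline-inducible expression of Streptococcus pyogenes Cas9 in mammalian cells. It derives from pCW-Cas9, with the puromycin N-acetyltransferase gene replaced by blasticidin S deaminase taken from lentiCas9-Blast. In bacteria it is maintained through a high-copy ColE1/pUC-type origin and an ampicillin resistance gene. The viral framework consists of an RSV promoter fused to a truncated 5' LTR, the Ψ packaging signal with a gag fragment, the Rev response element, a cPPT/CTS, a WPRE fragment and a ΔU3 3' LTR. This chimeric 5' end is characteristic of third-generation designs, in which packaging functions are supplied in trans. An SV40 poly(A) signal and SV40 origin lie downstream of the 3' LTR.

The payload contains two expression units in the same orientation, forming an all-in-one Tet-On system. The tight TRE promoter (seven tet operators upstream of a minimal CMV promoter) drives SpCas9, which carries a C-terminal nucleoplasmin nuclear localization signal. The annotation software splits Cas9 into adjoining N- and C-terminal portions, but together these form one continuous coding region. Downstream, the constitutive human PGK1 promoter drives blasticidin S deaminase linked by a T2A peptide to a reverse tetracycline-controlled transactivator, annotated as rtTA3 with VP16-derived activation repeats. Transduced cells can therefore be selected with blasticidin while also producing the transactivator, which switches on Cas9 only when doxycycline is present. The depositor notes that an earlier version carried a stop codon between the resistance gene and rtTA, and that it has since been removed to restore the fusion. No guide RNA cassette is annotated, so guides would have to be delivered separately. The vector suits the generation of stable cell lines with temporally controlled genome editing.
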