Addgene plasmid #83481: pCW-Cas9-Blast
Purpose: Lentiviral vector for mammalian expression of doxycycline-inducible Cas9 and constitutive expression of Blasticidin S deaminase -T2A -rtTA
Depositing lab: Mohan Babu. Depositing organization: University of Regina.
Backbone
  Vector backbone: pCW-Cas9 (#50661)
  Backbone manufacturer: Eric Lander, David Sabatini
  Backbone size w/o insert (bp): 11900
  Total vector size (bp): 11687
  Modifications to backbone: puromycin N-acetyltransferase was replaced by blasticidin S deaminase
  Vector type: Mammalian Expression, Lentiviral, CRISPR
  Selectable markers: Blasticidin
Growth in bacteria
  Bacterial resistance: Ampicillin, 100 μg/mL
  Growth temperature: 30°C
  Growth strain: NEB Stable
  Growth instructions: No more than 16-hour culture.
  Copy number: High Copy
Gene/Insert 1
  Gene/Insert name: SpCas9
  Mutation: Replaced puromycin N-acetyltransferase on the original plasmid
  Promoter: Tight Tre
  Cloning method: Unknown
  Sequencing primers: 5′ Unknown; 3′ Unknown
Gene/Insert 2
  Gene/Insert name: Blasticidin S deaminase -T2A - reverse tetracycline-controlled transactivator
  Promoter: human phosphoglycerate kinase 1 promoter
  Cloning method: Ligation Independent Cloning
  Sequencing primers: 5′ O.PGK1b_F (CACATTCTTCACGTCCGTTC); 3′ GTCGCGATGTGAGAGGAGAG
Resource information
  A portion of this plasmid was derived from a plasmid made by: Eric Lander, David Sabatini (backbone, pCW-Cas9, #50661), Feng Zhang (insert, lentiCas9-Blast #52962).
Terms and licenses: Academic/Nonprofit Terms; Industry Terms: Not Available to Industry
Depositor comments: Blasticidin gene was amplified from lentiCas9-Blast using primers F: TCTCCCCAGCAATTCACCatggccaagcctttgtctc, R: CAAGTGAGGAGAGAACCTCTACCTTCttagccctcccacacataacc. The PCR product was gel-purified and used to perform CPEC cloning on pCW-Cas9, as described in 21293463. Because a previous version of this plasmid contained a STOP codon between the blasticidin resistance gene and rtTA, this stop codon was subsequently removed. The following primers were used to confirm removal of the STOP codon: Forward primer: GTGTTCCGCATTCTGCAAG Reverse primer: ACGTGCCAGTACAGGGTAGG
How to cite: pCW-Cas9-Blast was a gift from Mohan Babu (Addgene plasmid # 83481 ; http://n2t.net/addgene:83481 ; RRID:Addgene_83481)
